Addgene plasmid #30281: pETCON-HB64/design_81
Depositing lab: David Baker. Depositing organization: University of Washington. Publication: Community-Wide Assessment of Protein-Interface Modeling Suggests Improvements to Design Methodology. Fleishman SJ, Whitehead TA, Strauch EM, Corn JE, Qin S, Zhou HX, Mitchell JC, Demerdash ON, Takeda-Shitaka M, Terashi G, Moal IH, Li X, Bates PA, Zacharias M, Park H, Ko JS, Lee H, Seok C, Bourquard T, Bernauer J, Poupon A, Aze J, Soner S, Ovali SK, Ozbek P, Tal NB, Haliloglu T, Hwang H, Vreven T, Pierce BG, Weng Z, Perez-Cano L, Pons C, Fernandez-Recio J, Jiang F, Yang F, Gong X, Cao L, Xu X, Liu B, Wang P, Li C, Wang C, Robert CH, Guharoy M, Liu S, Huang Y, Li L, Guo D, Chen Y, Xiao Y, London N, Itzhaki Z, Schueler-Furman O, Inbar Y, Patapov V, Cohen M, Schreiber G, Tsuchiya Y, Kanamori E, Standley DM, Nakamura H, Kinoshita K, Driggers CM, Hall RG, Morgan JL, Hsu VL, Zhan J, Yang Y, Zhou Y, Kastritis PL, Bonvin AM, Zhang W, Camacho CJ, Kilambi KP, Sircar A, Gray JJ, Ohue M, Uchikoga N, Matsuzaki Y, Ishida T, Akiyama Y, Khashan R, Bush S, Fouches D, Tropsha A, Esquivel-Rodriguez J, Kihara D, Stranges PB, Jacak R, Kuhlman B, Huang SY, Zou X, Wodak SJ, Janin J, Baker D. J Mol Biol. 2011 Sep 29. 10.1016/j.jmb.2011.09.031 PubMed 22001016.
Backbone
  Vector backbone: pETCON
  Backbone size w/o insert (bp): 5400
  Vector type: Yeast Expression
Growth in bacteria
  Bacterial resistance: Ampicillin, 100 μg/mL
  Growth temperature: 37°C
  Growth strain: DH5alpha
  Copy number: High Copy
Gene/Insert
  Gene/Insert name: SC1918/H1 HA designed binding protein HB64
  Species: Designed Sequence
  Insert size (bp): 549
  Cloning method: Restriction Enzyme; 5′ cloning site NdeI (not destroyed); 3′ cloning site XhoI (not destroyed)
  Sequencing primers: 5′ UP-GS
Resource information
  A portion of this plasmid was derived from a plasmid made by: Designed sequence
Terms and licenses: Academic/Nonprofit Terms; Industry Terms: Not Available to Industry
How to cite: pETCON-HB64/design_81 was a gift from David Baker (Addgene plasmid # 30281 ; http://n2t.net/addgene:30281 ; RRID:Addgene_30281)
