[The description below was written by a language model from this plasmid's Addgene catalogue record.]
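Description:
pETCON-HB64/design_81 is a yeast expression plasmid built on the pETCON backbone (about 5.4 kb without insert). It is propagated in E. coli as a high-copy plasmid under ampicillin selection. The record does not list the yeast selection marker, the yeast replication or centromere elements, the promoter driving the insert, or any fusion partners or epitope tags. No feature table is provided, so these details cannot be confirmed here.

The insert is a 549 bp fully synthetic coding sequence, HB64 (also labelled design_81), a computationally designed protein intended to bind the hemagglutinin (HA) of the SC1918/H1 influenza virus. It was cloned by restriction digestion between NdeI and XhoI. Both sites remain intact, so the design can be excised or replaced with another variant in the same frame.

The associated publication is a community-wide assessment of protein-interface modelling aimed at improving design methodology, in which designed binders served as test cases. This plasmid therefore appears to be one member of a series of designed HA-binding candidates placed in a common yeast vector so that they could be expressed and evaluated experimentally. The record does not state whether HB64 actually binds its target, nor the format of any binding assay. Its most likely uses are as a reference construct for testing or benchmarking computational interface design, or as a starting point for mutagenesis of the designed sequence.
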