>Addgene plasmid #30281 | pETCON-HB64/design_81 | depositor partial sequence | sequence record 13937 | Author sequence
CATATGGCCCAACCATCTACTACTTACAAATTCCAATTAAACTTATCCGACAACGACAGAGGTGTCTACG
AATCAGTCAAGCAAACCATCGCCAGACATCCATCCGAAACCGAAGAAAGAATGACTGTAAGATTGTTAGC
CTATGCTTTTTGGTACAATGAACAATTAGCATTCGGTAGAGGTTTGTCTGATGTTGACGAACCAGCCTTG
TGGGAAAAATCATTAGATGACAGAGTCTTGCACTGGATAGAAGTTGGTCAACCTGATGCCGACAGATTAA
CATGGTGTTCAAGAAGAACTGAAAGAACATCCTTGTTAGCTTATGGTAGTTTAAGAGTCTGGGAGGGTAA
AGTTATTCCTGCTATTAAAAATTTGAAAAATGTAAACATTGCTGCAGTCCCACAAGATGTTTTGGAAGTA
TTGGCAAAGGATATGCCTAGAGTTATCAGATGGTCTGTATACATTTCAAAGGGTACCGTTTCTGTATTTG
ACAATCAAGGTATGCACGAAGTCCAATTACAATGGTTGACAGGTGAAAGAGGTCTCGAG
