>Addgene plasmid #30281 | pETCON-HB64/design_81 | addgene partial sequence | sequence record 35454 | 30281 with GAL1
CATTTTCAATTAAGATGCAGTTACTTCGCTGTTTTTCAATATTTTCTGTTATTGCTTCAGTTTTAGCACA
GGAACTGACAACTATATGCGAGCAAATCCCCTCACCAACTTTAGAATCGACGCCGTACTCTTTGTCAACG
ACTACTATTTTGGCCAACGGGAAGGCAATGCAAGGAGTTTTTGAATATTACAAATCAGTAACGTTTGTCA
GTAATTGCGGTTCTCACCCCTCAACAACTAGCAAAGGCAGCCCCATAAACACACAGTATGTTTTTAAGGA
CAATAGCTCGACGATTGAAGGTAGATACCCATACGACGTTCCAGACTACGCTCTGCAGGCTAGTGGTGGA
GGAGGCTCTGGTGGAGGCGGTAGCGGAGGCGGAGGGTCGGCTAGCCATATGGCCCAACCATCTACTACTT
ACAAATTCCAATTAAACTTATCCGACAACGACAGAGGTGTCTACGAATCAGTCAAGCAAACCATCGCCAG
ACATCCATCCGAAACCGAAGAAAGAATGACTGTAAGATTGTTAGCCTATGCTTTTTGGTACAATGAACAA
TTAGCATTCGGTAGAGGTTTGTCTGATGTTGACGAACCAGCCTTGTGGGAAAAATCATTAGATGACAGAG
TCTTGCACTGGATAGAAGTTGGTCAACCTGATGCCGACAGATTAACATGGTGTTCAAGAAGAACTGAAAG
AACATCCTTGTTAGCTTATGGTAGTTTAAGAGTCTGGGAGGGTAAAGTTATTCCTGCTATTAAAAATTTG
AAAAATGTAAACATTGCTGCAGTCCCACAAGATGTTTTGGAAGTATTGGCAAAGGATATGCCTAGAGTTA
TCAGATGGTCTGTATACATTTCAAAGGGTACCGTTT
